Addgene plasmid #208670: pDisplay-GRAB_NTS1.0
Purpose: Expresses the genetically-encoded fluorescent neurotensin (NTS) sensor GRAB_NTS1.0 in mammalian cells
Depositing lab: Yulong Li. Depositing organization: Peking University. Publication: A tool kit of highly selective and sensitive genetically encoded neuropeptide sensors. Wang H, Qian T, Zhao Y, Zhuo Y, Wu C, Osakada T, Chen P, Chen Z, Ren H, Yan Y, Geng L, Fu S, Mei L, Li G, Wu L, Jiang Y, Qian W, Zhang L, Peng W, Xu M, Hu J, Jiang M, Chen L, Tang C, Zhu Y, Lin D, Zhou JN, Li Y. Science. 2023 Nov 17;382(6672):eabq8173. doi: 10.1126/science.abq8173. Epub 2023 Nov 17. PubMed 37972184.
Backbone
  Vector backbone: pDisplay
  Backbone manufacturer: Invitrogen
  Backbone size w/o insert (bp): 6546
  Vector type: Mammalian Expression
Growth in bacteria
  Bacterial resistance: Ampicillin, 100 μg/mL
  Growth temperature: 37°C
  Growth strain: DH5alpha
  Copy number: High Copy
Gene/Insert
  Gene/Insert name: GPCR activation based neurotensin (NTS) sensor GRAB_NTS1.0 (alt names: GRAB_NTS1.0; NTS1.0)
  Species: H. sapiens (human)
  Insert size (bp): 2127
  Promoter: CMV
  Cloning method: Gibson Cloning
  Sequencing primers: 5′ ATGGGCGGTAGGCGTGTA; 3′ CCTCACATTGCCAAAAGACG
Terms and licenses: Academic/Nonprofit Terms; Industry Terms: Not Available to Industry
Depositor comments: Please visit https://www.biorxiv.org/content/10.1101/2022.03.26.485911v1 for bioRxiv preprint.
How to cite: pDisplay-GRAB_NTS1.0 was a gift from Yulong Li (Addgene plasmid # 208670 ; http://n2t.net/addgene:208670 ; RRID:Addgene_208670)
