[The description below was written by a language model from this plasmid's Addgene catalogue record and pLannotate feature annotations shown in this document.]
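Description:
pDisplay-GRAB_NTS1.0 is a mammalian expression plasmid built on the Invitrogen pDisplay backbone that expresses GRAB_NTS1.0, a genetically encoded, GPCR-activation-based fluorescent sensor for the neuropeptide neurotensin. The sequenced plasmid is about 8.7 kb. It is propagated in E. coli as a high-copy plasmid through a ColE1/pUC-type origin with ampicillin selection (β-lactamase), and it also carries an f1 origin. An SV40 promoter-driven NeoR/KanR cassette with an HSV TK polyadenylation signal allows G418 selection in mammalian cells.

Expression is driven by the CMV immediate-early enhancer and promoter, with a T7 promoter just downstream. The open reading frame begins with the mouse Igκ leader from pDisplay, which directs the protein into the secretory pathway for plasma-membrane delivery. The roughly 2.1 kb sensor insert, listed as human-derived, follows. Within it the annotation detects an EGFP-type green fluorescent protein module flanked by unannotated sequence, which presumably corresponds to the receptor scaffold. This fits the GRAB design, in which ligand-induced conformational change in a GPCR alters the fluorescence of an inserted fluorescent protein. The record does not name the receptor used.

Downstream of the sensor, an EMCV IRES2 drives translation of mCherry fused to a short K-Ras fragment, most likely a membrane-targeting tail. This gives a red, ligand-independent marker from the same transcript for identifying expressing cells or normalising the green signal. The backbone's PDGFRβ transmembrane domain annotation sits after this cassette, and the record does not indicate whether it is translated. A bGH polyadenylation signal terminates the transcript. The plasmid is suited to transfecting cultured mammalian cells to characterise the sensor or image neurotensin.
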