Features (pLannotate 1.2.2; 23 found; start..end, strand, type, name):
     10..389     +  enhancer       CMV enhancer: human cytomegalovirus immediate early enhancer
    390..593     +  promoter       CMV promoter: human cytomegalovirus (CMV) immediate early promoter
    589..622     +  LTR            5' LTR (truncated) (fragment): truncated 5' long terminal repeat (LTR) from HIV-1
    638..656     +  promoter       T7 promoter: promoter for bacteriophage T7 RNA polymerase
    722..784     +  sig_peptide    Igκ leader: leader sequence from mouse immunoglobulin κ light chain
    786..803     +  protein_bind   attB1 (fragment): mutant version of attB; core recombination site for the Gateway® BP reaction BP Clonase™
   1709..2431    +  CDS            cEGFP: cEGFP is a basic (constitutively fluorescent) green fluorescent protein published in 2008, derived from Aequorea victoria.
   2856..3441    +  misc_feature   IRES2: internal ribosome entry site (IRES) of the encephalomyocarditis virus (EMCV)
   3442..4149    +  CDS            mCherry: mCherry is a basic (constitutively fluorescent) red fluorescent protein published in 2004, derived from Discosoma sp.. It is reported to be a very rapidly-maturing monomer with low acid sensitivity.
   4150..4200    +  CDS            K-Ras (fragment): human small GTPase proto-oncoprotein
   4240..4386    +  CDS            PDGFRβ TM domain: transmembrane domain from platelet derived growth factor receptor beta
   4414..4638    +  polyA_signal   bGH poly(A) signal: bovine growth hormone polyadenylation signal
   4642..4660    +  promoter       SV40 promoter (fragment): SV40 enhancer and early promoter
   4770..5358    -  rep_origin     ori: high-copy-number ColE1/pMB1/pBR322/pUC origin of replication
   5580..5596    +  polyA_signal   bGH poly(A) signal (fragment): bovine growth hormone polyadenylation signal
   5687..5734    -  polyA_signal   HSV TK poly(A) signal: herpes simplex virus thymidine kinase polyadenylation signal (Cole and Stacy, 1985)
   5793..5945    -  CDS            ble (fragment): BLE_KLEPN - Experimental evidence at protein level: Swiss-Prot protein existence level 1. Binding protein with a strong affinity to the bleomycin family of antibiotics. Binds to CL990; an antimitotic-antibiotic compound. From Klebsiella pneumoniae.
   5966..6760    -  CDS            NeoR/KanR: aminoglycoside phosphotransferase from Tn5; aph(3')-II (or nptII); confers resistance to neomycin, kanamycin, and G418 (Geneticin®)
   6795..7148    -  promoter       SV40 promoter: SV40 enhancer and early promoter
   7150..7167    -  promoter       AmpR promoter (fragment): bla
   7208..8068    -  CDS            AmpR: β-lactamase; bla; confers resistance to ampicillin, carbenicillin, and related antibiotics
   8069..8173    -  promoter       AmpR promoter: bla
   8200..8628    +  rep_origin     f1 ori (sequence partly withheld): f1 bacteriophage origin of replication; arrow indicates direction of (+) strand synthesis
>Addgene plasmid #208670 | pDisplay-GRAB_NTS1.0 | addgene full sequence | sequence record 412150 | Addgene NGS Result
GCGCGCGTTGACATTGATTATTGACTAGTTATTAATAGTAATCAATTACGGGGTCATTAGTTCATAGCCC
ATATATGGAGTTCCGCGTTACATAACTTACGGTAAATGGCCCGCCTGGCTGACCGCCCAACGACCCCTGC
CCATTGACGTCAATAATGACGTATGTTCCCATAGTAACGCCAATAGGGACTTTCCATTGACGTCAATGGG
TGGAGTATTTACGGTAAACTGCCCACTTGGCAGTACATCAAGTGTATCATATGCCAAGTACGCCCCCTAT
TGACGTCAATGACGGTAAATGGCCCGCCTGGCATTATGCCCAGTACATGACCTTATGGGACTTTCCTACT
TGGCAGTACATCTACGTATTAGTCATCGCTATTACCATGGTGATGCGGTTTTGGCAGTACATCAATGGGC
GTGGATAGCGGTTTGACTCACGGGGATTTCCAAGTCTCCACCCCATTGACGTCAATGGGAGTTTGTTTTG
GCACCAAAATCAACGGGACTTTCCAAAATGTCGTAACAACTCCGCCCCATTGACGCAAATGGGCGGTAGG
CGTGTACGGTGGGAGGTCTATATAAGCAGAGCTCTCTGGCTAACTAGAGAACCCACTGCTTACTGGCTTA
TCGAAATTAATACGACTCACTATAGGGAGACCCAAGCTTGGTACCGAGCTCGGATCCACTAGTAACGGCC
GCCAGTGTGCTGGAATTCACCATGGAGACAGACACACTCCTGCTATGGGTACTGCTGCTCTGGGTTCCAG
GTTCCACTGGTGACACAAGTTTGTACAAAAAAGTTGGCACCACCGGTCGCCTCAACAGCTCCGCGCCGGG
AACCCCGGGCACGCCGGCCGCCGACCCCTTCCAGCGGGCGCAGGCCGGACTGGAGGAGGCGCTGCTGGCC
CCGGGCTTCGGCAACGCTTCGGGCAACGCGTCGGAGCGCGTCCTGGCGGCACCCAGCAGCGAGCTGGACG
TGAACACCGACATCTACTCCAAGGTGCTGGTGACCGCCGTGTACCTGGCGCTCTTCGTGGTGGGCACGGT
GGGCAACACGGTGACGGCGTTCACGCTGGCGCGGAAGAAGTCGCTGCAGAGCCTGCAGAGCACGGTGCAT
TACCACCTGGGCAGCCTGGCGCTGTCCGACCTGCTCACCCTGCTGCTGGCCATGCCCGTGGAGCTGTACA
ACTTCATCTGGGTGCACCACCCCTGGGCCTTCGGCGACGCCGGCTGCCGCGGCTACTACTTCCTGCGCGA
CGCCTGCACCTACGCCACGGCCCTCAACGTGGCCAGCCTGAGTGTGGAGCGCTACCTGGCCATCTGCCAC
CCCTTCAAGGCCAAGACCCTCATGTCCCGAAGCCGCACCAAGAAGTTCATCAGCGCCATCTGGCTCGCCT
CGGCCCTGCTGGCGGTGCCTATGCTGTTCACCATGGGCGAGCAGAACCGCAGCGCCGACGGCCAGCACGC
CGGCGGCCTGGTGTGCACCCCCACCATCCACACTGCCACCGTCAAGGTCGTCATACAGGTCAACACCTTC
ATGTCCTTCATATTCCCCATGGTGGTCATCTCGGTCCTGAACACCATCATCGCCAACAAGCTGACCGTCA
TGGTACGCCAGGCGGCCGAGCAGCTCAACGGCGCCCCTGGCGAGCCCGCGCCGGCCGGGCCGCGCGACAC
CGACGCGCTGGACCTGGAGGAGGGAGGAAACGTCTATATCAAGGCCGACAAGCAGAAGAACGGCATCAAG
GCGGCGTTCAATATCCGCCACAACATCGAGGACGGCGGCGTGCAGCTCGCCTACCACTACCAGCAGAACA
CCCCCATCGGCGACGGCCCCGTGCTGCTGCCCGACAACCACTACCTGAGCGTGCAGTCCAAACTTTCGAA
AGACCCCAACGAGAAGCGCGATCACATGGTCCTGCTGGAGTTCGTGACCGCCGCCGGGATCACTTGGGGC
ATGGACGAGCTGTACAAGGGCGGTACCGGAGGGAGCATGGTGAGAAAGGGCGAGGAGCTGTTCACCGGGG
TGGTGCCCATCCTGGTCGAGCTGGACGGCGACGTAAACGGCCACAAGTTCAGCGTGGGCGGCGAGGGTGA
GGGCGATGCCACCGAGGGCAAGCTGACCCTGAAGTTCATCTGCACCACCGGCAAGCTGCCCGTGCCCTGG
CCCACCCTCGTGACCACCCTGACCTACGGCGTGCAGTGCTTCAGCCGCTACCCCGACCACATGAAGCAGC
ACGACTTCTTCAAGTCCGCCATGCCCGAAGGCTACATCCAGGAGCGCACCATCTTCTTCAAGGACGACGG
CAACTACAAGACCCGCGCCGAGGTGAAGTTCGAGGGCGACACCCTGGTGAACCGCATCGAGCTGAAGGGC
ATCGACTTCAAGGAGGACGGCAACATCCTGGGGCACAAGCTGGAGTACAACACCGGAGCAGCAGCACGCT
GGCGCGGGCGGGAGCCTAATAGGGTCCAGGCCCTGCGGCACGGCGTGCGCGTCCTACGTGCAGTGGTCAT
CGCCTTTGTGGTCTGCTGGCTGCCCTACCACGTGCGGCGCCTCATGTTCTGCTACATCTCGGATGAGCAG
TGGACTCCGTTCCTCTATGACTTCTACCACTACTTCTACATGGTGACCAACGCACTCTTCTACGTCAGCT
CCACCATCAACCCCATCCTGTACAACCTCGTCTCTGCCAACTTCCGCCACATCTTCCTGGCCACACTGGC
CTGCCTCTGCCCGGTGTGGCGGCGCAGGAGGAAGAGGCCAGCCTTCTCGAGGAAGGCCGACAGCGTGTCC
AGCAACCACACCCTCTCCAGCAATGCCACCCGCGAGACGCTGTACTAGGCTAGCGCCCCTCTCCCTCCCC
CCCCCCTAACGTTACTGGCCGAAGCCGCTTGGAATAAGGCCGGTGTGCGTTTGTCTATATGTTATTTTCC
ACCATATTGCCGTCTTTTGGCAATGTGAGGGCCCGGAAACCTGGCCCTGTCTTCTTGACGAGCATTCCTA
GGGGTCTTTCCCCTCTCGCCAAAGGAATGCAAGGTCTGTTGAATGTCGTGAAGGAAGCAGTTCCTCTGGA
AGCTTCTTGAAGACAAACAACGTCTGTAGCGACCCTTTGCAGGCAGCGGAACCCCCCACCTGGCGACAGG
TGCCTCTGCGGCCAACGCCACGTGTATAAGATACACCTGCAAAGGCGGCACAACCCCAGTGCCACGTTGT
GAGTTGGATAGTTGTGGAAAGAGTCAAATGGCTCTCCTCAAGCGTATTCAACAAGGGGCTGAAGGATGCC
CAGAAGGTACCCCATTGTATGGGATCTGATCTGGGGCCTCGGTACACATGCTTTACATGTGTTTAGTCGA
GGTTAAAAAAACGTCTAGGCCCCCCGAACCACGGGGACGTGGTTTTCCTTTGAAAAACACGATGATAATA
TGGCCACAACCATGGTGAGCAAGGGCGAGGAGGATAACATGGCCATCATCAAGGAGTTCATGCGCTTCAA
GGTGCACATGGAGGGCTCCGTGAACGGCCACGAGTTCGAGATCGAGGGCGAGGGCGAGGGCCGCCCCTAC
GAGGGCACCCAGACCGCCAAGCTGAAGGTGACCAAGGGTGGCCCCCTGCCCTTCGCCTGGGACATCCTGT
CCCCTCAGTTCATGTACGGCTCCAAGGCCTACGTGAAGCACCCCGCCGACATCCCCGACTACTTGAAGCT
GTCCTTCCCCGAGGGCTTCAAGTGGGAGCGCGTGATGAACTTCGAGGACGGCGGCGTGGTGACCGTGACC
CAGGACTCCTCCCTGCAGGACGGCGAGTTCATCTACAAGGTGAAGCTGCGCGGCACCAACTTCCCCTCCG
ACGGCCCCGTAATGCAGAAGAAGACCATGGGCTGGGAGGCCTCCTCCGAGCGGATGTACCCCGAGGACGG
CGCCCTGAAGGGCGAGATCAAGCAGAGGCTGAAGCTGAAGGACGGCGGCCACTACGACGCTGAGGTCAAG
ACCACCTACAAGGCCAAGAAGCCCGTGCAGCTGCCCGGCGCCTACAACGTCAACATCAAGTTGGACATCA
CCTCCCACAACGAGGACTACACCATCGTGGAACAGTACGAACGCGCCGAGGGCCGCCACTCCACCGGCGG
CATGGACGAGCTGTACAAGGATGGTAAAAAGAAGAAAAAGAAGTCAAAGACAAAGTGTGTAATTATGTAA
GTCGACGAACAAAAACTCATCTCAGAAGAGGATCTGAATGCTGTGGGCCAGGACACGCAGGAGGTCATCG
TGGTGCCACACTCCTTGCCCTTTAAGGTGGTGGTGATCTCAGCCATCCTGGCCCTGGTGGTGCTCACCAT
CATCTCCCTTATCATCCTCATCATGCTTTGGCAGAAGAAGCCACGTTAGGCGGCCGCTCGAGATCAGCCT
CGACTGTGCCTTCTAGTTGCCAGCCATCTGTTGTTTGCCCCTCCCCCGTGCCTTCCTTGACCCTGGAAGG
TGCCACTCCCACTGTCCTTTCCTAATAAAATGAGGAAATTGCATCGCATTGTCTGAGTAGGTGTCATTCT
ATTCTGGGGGGTGGGGTGGGGCAGGACAGCAAGGGGGAGGATTGGGAAGACAATAGCAGGCATGCTGGGG
ATGCGGTGGGCTCTATGGCTTCTGAGGCGGAAAGAACCAGTGGCGGTAATACGGTTATCCACAGAATCGG
GGGATAACGCAGGAAAGAACATGTGAGCAAAAGGCCAGCAAAAGGCCAGGAACCGTAAAAAGGCCGCGTT
GCTGGCGTTTTTCCATAGGCTCCGCCCCCCTGACGAGCATCACAAAAATCGACGCTCAAGTCAGAGGTGG
CGAAACCCGACAGGACTATAAAGATACCAGGCGTTTCCCCCTGGAAGCTCCCTCGTGCGCTCTCCTGTTC
CGACCCTGCCGCTTACCGGATACCTGTCCGCCTTTCTCCCTTCGGGAAGCGTGGCGCTTTCTCATAGCTC
ACGCTGTAGGTATCTCAGTTCGGTGTAGGTCGTTCGCTCCAAGCTGGGCTGTGTGCACGAACCCCCCGTT
CAGCCCGACCGCTGCGCCTTATCCGGTAACTATCGTCTTGAGTCCAACCCGGTAAGACGCGACTTATCGC
CACTGGCAGCAGCCACTGGTAACAGGATTAGCAGAGCGAGGTATGTAGGCGGTGCTACAGAGTTCTTGAA
GTGGTGGCCTAACTACGGCTACACTAGAAGAACAGTATTTGGTATCTGCGCTCTGCTGAAGCCAGTTACC
TTCGGAAAAAGAGTTGGTAGCTCTTGATCCGGCAAACAAACCACCGCTGGTAGCGGTGGTTTTTTTGTTT
GCAAGCAGCAGATTACGCGCAGAAAAAAAGGATCTCAAGAAGATCCTTTGATCTTTTCTACGGGGTCTGA
CGCTCAGTGGAACGAAAACTCACGTTAAGGGATTTTGGTCATGAGATTATCAAAAAGGATCTTCACCTAG
ATCCTTTTAAATTAAAAATGAAGTTTTAAATCAATCTAAAGTATATATGAGTAACCTGAGGCTATGGCAG
GGCCTGCCGCCCCGACGTTGGCTGCGAGCCCTGGGCCTTCACCCGAACTTGGGGGGTGGGGTGGGGAAAA
GGAAGAAACGCGGGCGTATTGGCCCCAATGGGGTCTCGGTGGGGTATCGACAGAGTGCCAGCCCTGGGAC
CGAACCCCGCGTTTATGAACAAACGACCCAACACCGTGCGTTTTATTCTGTCTTTTTATTGCCGTCATAG
CGCGGGTTCCTTCCGGTATTGTCTCCTTCCGTGTTTCAGTTAGCCTCCCCCTAGGGTGGGCGAAGAACTC
CAGCATGAGATCCCCGCGCTGGAGGATCATCCAGCCGGCGTCCCGGAAAACGATTCCGAAGCCCAACCTT
TCATAGAAGGCGGCGGTGGAATCGAAATCTCGTGATGGCAGGTTGGGCGTCGCTTGGTCGGTCATTTCGA
ACCCCAGAGTCCCGCTCAGAAGAACTCGTCAAGAAGGCGATAGAAGGCGATGCGCTGCGAATCGGGAGCG
GCGATACCGTAAAGCACGAGGAAGCGGTCAGCCCATTCGCCGCCAAGCTCTTCAGCAATATCACGGGTAG
CCAACGCTATGTCCTGATAGCGGTCCGCCACACCCAGCCGGCCACAGTCGATGAATCCAGAAAAGCGGCC
ATTTTCCACCATGATATTCGGCAAGCAGGCATCGCCATAGGTCACGACGAGATCCTCGCCGTCGGGCATG
CTCGCCTTGAGCCTGGCGAACAGTTCGGCTGGCGCGAGCCCCTGATGCTCTTCGTCCAGATCATCCTGAT
CGACAAGACCGGCTTCCATCCGAGTACGTGCTCGCTCGATGCGATGTTTCGCTTGGTGGTCGAATGGGCA
GGTAGCCGGATCAAGCGTATGCAGCCGCCGCATTGCATCAGCCATGATGGATACTTTCTCGGCAGGAGCA
AGGTGAGATGACAGGAGATCCTGCCCCGGCACTTCGCCCAATAGCAGCCAGTCCCTTCCCGCTTCAGTGA
CAACGTCGAGCACAGCTGCGCAAGGAACGCCCGTCGTGGCCAGCCACGATAGCCGCGCTGCCTCGTCTTG
CAGTTCATTCAGGGCACCGGACAGGTCGGTCTTGACAAAAAGAACCGGGCGCCCCTGCGCTGACAGCCGG
AACACGGCGGCATCAGAGCAGCCGATTGTCTGTTGTGCCCAGTCATAGCCGAATAGCCTCTCCACCCAAG
CGGCCGGAGAACCTGCGTGCAATCCATCTTGTTCAATCATGCGAAACGATCCTCATCCTGTCTCTTGATC
GATCTTTGCAAAAGCCTAGGCCTCCAAAAAAGCCTCCTCACTACTTCTGGAATAGCTCAGAGGCCGGGCC
TCGGCCTCTGCATAAATAAAAAAAATTAGTCAGCCATGGGGCGGAGAATGGGCGGAACTGGGCGGAGTTA
GGGGCGGAATGGGCGGAGTTAGGGGCGGGACTATGGTTGCTGACTAATTGAGATGCATGCTTTGCATACT
TCTGCCTGCTGGGGAGCCTGGGGACTTTCCACACCTGGTTGCTGACTAATTGAGATGCATGCTTTGCATA
CTTCTGCCTGCTGGGGAGCCTGGGGACTTTCCACACCCTAACTGACACACATTCCACAGCTGGTTCTTTC
CGCCTCAGGACTCTTCCTTTTTCAATAAATCAATCTAAAGTATATATGAGTAAACTTGGTCTGACAGTTA
CCAATGCTTAATCAGTGAGGCACCTATCTCAGCGATCTGTCTATTTCGTTCATCCATAGTTGCCTGACTC
CCCGTCGTGTAGATAACTACGATACGGGAGGGCTTACCATCTGGCCCCAGTGCTGCAATGATACCGCGAG
ACCCACGCTCACCGGCTCCAGATTTATCAGCAATAAACCAGCCAGCCGGAAGGGCCGAGCGCAGAAGTGG
TCCTGCAACTTTATCCGCCTCCATCCAGTCTATTAATTGTTGCCGGGAAGCTAGAGTAAGTAGTTCGCCA
GTTAATAGTTTGCGCAACGTTGTTGCCATTGCTACAGGCATCGTGGTGTCACGCTCGTCGTTTGGTATGG
CTTCATTCAGCTCCGGTTCCCAACGATCAAGGCGAGTTACATGATCCCCCATGTTGTGCAAAAAAGCGGT
TAGCTCCTTCGGTCCTCCGATCGTTGTCAGAAGTAAGTTGGCCGCAGTGTTATCACTCATGGTTATGGCA
GCACTGCATAATTCTCTTACTGTCATGCCATCCGTAAGATGCTTTTCTGTGACTGGTGAGTACTCAACCA
AGTCATTCTGAGAATAGTGTATGCGGCGACCGAGTTGCTCTTGCCCGGCGTCAATACGGGATAATACCGC
GCCACATAGCAGAACTTTAAAAGTGCTCATCATTGGAAAACGTTCTTCGGGGCGAAAACTCTCAAGGATC
TTACCGCTGTTGAGATCCAGTTCGATGTAACCCACTCGTGCACCCAACTGATCTTCAGCATCTTTTACTT
TCACCAGCGTTTCTGGGTGAGCAAAAACAGGAAGGCAAAATGCCGCAAAAAAGGGAATAAGGGCGACACG
GAAATGTTGAATACTCATACTCTTCCTTTTTCAATATTATTGAAGCATTTATCAGGGTTATTGTCTCATG
AGCGGATACATATTTGAATGTATTTAGAAAAATAAACAAATAGGGGTTCCGCGCACATTTCCCCGAAAAG
TGCCACCTG
[124 nt withheld, positions 8200-8323]
C
[91 nt withheld, positions 8325-8415]
A
[49 nt withheld, positions 8417-8465]
CCTTTGACGTTGGAGTCCACGTTCTTT
[37 nt withheld, positions 8493-8529]
ACCCTATCTCGGTCTATTCTTTTGATTTATAAGGGATTTTGCCGATTTCGGCCTATTGGTTAAAAAATGA
GCTGATTTAACAAAAATTTAACGCGAATTTTAACAAAATATTAACGCTTACAATTTAC
