>Addgene plasmid #208670 | pDisplay-GRAB_NTS1.0 | depositor partial sequence | sequence record 406505 | GRAB_NTS1.0
ATGGAGACAGACACACTCCTGCTATGGGTACTGCTGCTCTGGGTTCCAGGTTCCACTGGTGACACAAGTT
TGTACAAAAAAGTTGGCACCACCGGTCGCCTCAACAGCTCCGCGCCGGGAACCCCGGGCACGCCGGCCGC
CGACCCCTTCCAGCGGGCGCAGGCCGGACTGGAGGAGGCGCTGCTGGCCCCGGGCTTCGGCAACGCTTCG
GGCAACGCGTCGGAGCGCGTCCTGGCGGCACCCAGCAGCGAGCTGGACGTGAACACCGACATCTACTCCA
AGGTGCTGGTGACCGCCGTGTACCTGGCGCTCTTCGTGGTGGGCACGGTGGGCAACACGGTGACGGCGTT
CACGCTGGCGCGGAAGAAGTCGCTGCAGAGCCTGCAGAGCACGGTGCATTACCACCTGGGCAGCCTGGCG
CTGTCCGACCTGCTCACCCTGCTGCTGGCCATGCCCGTGGAGCTGTACAACTTCATCTGGGTGCACCACC
CCTGGGCCTTCGGCGACGCCGGCTGCCGCGGCTACTACTTCCTGCGCGACGCCTGCACCTACGCCACGGC
CCTCAACGTGGCCAGCCTGAGTGTGGAGCGCTACCTGGCCATCTGCCACCCCTTCAAGGCCAAGACCCTC
ATGTCCCGAAGCCGCACCAAGAAGTTCATCAGCGCCATCTGGCTCGCCTCGGCCCTGCTGGCGGTGCCTA
TGCTGTTCACCATGGGCGAGCAGAACCGCAGCGCCGACGGCCAGCACGCCGGCGGCCTGGTGTGCACCCC
CACCATCCACACTGCCACCGTCAAGGTCGTCATACAGGTCAACACCTTCATGTCCTTCATATTCCCCATG
GTGGTCATCTCGGTCCTGAACACCATCATCGCCAACAAGCTGACCGTCATGGTACGCCAGGCGGCCGAGC
AGCTCAACGGCGCCCCTGGCGAGCCCGCGCCGGCCGGGCCGCGCGACACCGACGCGCTGGACCTGGAGGA
GGGAGGAAACGTCTATATCAAGGCCGACAAGCAGAAGAACGGCATCAAGGCGGCGTTCAATATCCGCCAC
AACATCGAGGACGGCGGCGTGCAGCTCGCCTACCACTACCAGCAGAACACCCCCATCGGCGACGGCCCCG
TGCTGCTGCCCGACAACCACTACCTGAGCGTGCAGTCCAAACTTTCGAAAGACCCCAACGAGAAGCGCGA
TCACATGGTCCTGCTGGAGTTCGTGACCGCCGCCGGGATCACTTGGGGCATGGACGAGCTGTACAAGGGC
GGTACCGGAGGGAGCATGGTGAGAAAGGGCGAGGAGCTGTTCACCGGGGTGGTGCCCATCCTGGTCGAGC
TGGACGGCGACGTAAACGGCCACAAGTTCAGCGTGGGCGGCGAGGGTGAGGGCGATGCCACCGAGGGCAA
GCTGACCCTGAAGTTCATCTGCACCACCGGCAAGCTGCCCGTGCCCTGGCCCACCCTCGTGACCACCCTG
ACCTACGGCGTGCAGTGCTTCAGCCGCTACCCCGACCACATGAAGCAGCACGACTTCTTCAAGTCCGCCA
TGCCCGAAGGCTACATCCAGGAGCGCACCATCTTCTTCAAGGACGACGGCAACTACAAGACCCGCGCCGA
GGTGAAGTTCGAGGGCGACACCCTGGTGAACCGCATCGAGCTGAAGGGCATCGACTTCAAGGAGGACGGC
AACATCCTGGGGCACAAGCTGGAGTACAACACCGGAGCAGCAGCACGCTGGCGCGGGCGGGAGCCTAATA
GGGTCCAGGCCCTGCGGCACGGCGTGCGCGTCCTACGTGCAGTGGTCATCGCCTTTGTGGTCTGCTGGCT
GCCCTACCACGTGCGGCGCCTCATGTTCTGCTACATCTCGGATGAGCAGTGGACTCCGTTCCTCTATGAC
TTCTACCACTACTTCTACATGGTGACCAACGCACTCTTCTACGTCAGCTCCACCATCAACCCCATCCTGT
ACAACCTCGTCTCTGCCAACTTCCGCCACATCTTCCTGGCCACACTGGCCTGCCTCTGCCCGGTGTGGCG
GCGCAGGAGGAAGAGGCCAGCCTTCTCGAGGAAGGCCGACAGCGTGTCCAGCAACCACACCCTCTCCAGC
AATGCCACCCGCGAGACGCTGTACTAG
