>Addgene plasmid #208670 | pDisplay-GRAB_NTS1.0 | depositor partial sequence | sequence record 406506 | mCherry-CAAX
ATGGTGAGCAAGGGCGAGGAGGATAACATGGCCATCATCAAGGAGTTCATGCGCTTCAAGGTGCACATGG
AGGGCTCCGTGAACGGCCACGAGTTCGAGATCGAGGGCGAGGGCGAGGGCCGCCCCTACGAGGGCACCCA
GACCGCCAAGCTGAAGGTGACCAAGGGTGGCCCCCTGCCCTTCGCCTGGGACATCCTGTCCCCTCAGTTC
ATGTACGGCTCCAAGGCCTACGTGAAGCACCCCGCCGACATCCCCGACTACTTGAAGCTGTCCTTCCCCG
AGGGCTTCAAGTGGGAGCGCGTGATGAACTTCGAGGACGGCGGCGTGGTGACCGTGACCCAGGACTCCTC
CCTGCAGGACGGCGAGTTCATCTACAAGGTGAAGCTGCGCGGCACCAACTTCCCCTCCGACGGCCCCGTA
ATGCAGAAGAAGACCATGGGCTGGGAGGCCTCCTCCGAGCGGATGTACCCCGAGGACGGCGCCCTGAAGG
GCGAGATCAAGCAGAGGCTGAAGCTGAAGGACGGCGGCCACTACGACGCTGAGGTCAAGACCACCTACAA
GGCCAAGAAGCCCGTGCAGCTGCCCGGCGCCTACAACGTCAACATCAAGTTGGACATCACCTCCCACAAC
GAGGACTACACCATCGTGGAACAGTACGAACGCGCCGAGGGCCGCCACTCCACCGGCGGCATGGACGAGC
TGTACAAGGATGGTAAAAAGAAGAAAAAGAAGTCAAAGACAAAGTGTGTAATTATGTAA
